>Addgene plasmid #82701 | pJEP15-AAV-H1/TO-sgRNA(Tet2)-CMV-TetR-P2A-eGFP-KASH-pA | depositor full sequence | sequence record 157303 | Full Sequence
CCTGCAGGCAGCTGCGCGCTCGCTCGCTCACTGAGGCCGCCCGGGCAAAGCCCGGGCGTCGGGCGACCTT
TGGTCGCCCGGCCTCAGTGAGCGAGCGAGCGCGCAGAGAGGGAGTGGCCAACTCCATCACTAGGGGTTCC
TGCGGCCGCACGCGTAATATTTGCATGTCGCTATGTGTTCTGGGAAATCACCATAAACGTGAAATCCCTA
TCAGTGATAGAGACTTATAAGTTCCCTATCAGTGATAGAGACACCGAAAGTGCCAACAGATATCCGTTTT
AGAGCTAGAAATAGCAAGTTAAAATAAGGCTAGTCCGTTATCAACTTGAAAAAGTGGCACCGAGTCGGTG
CTTTTTTACCGGTCCATGGACTAGTTCTAGAGTCCGTTACATAACTTACGGTAAATGGCCCGCCTGGCTG
ACCGCCCAACGACCCCCGCCCATTGACGTCAATAATGACGTATGTTCCCATAGTAACGCCAATAGGGACT
TTCCATTGACGTCAATGGGTGGAGTATTTACGGTAAACTGCCCACTTGGCAGTACATCAAGTGTATCATA
TGCCAAGTACGCCCCCTATTGACGTCAATGACGGTAAATGGCCCGCCTGGCATTATGCCCAGTACATGAC
CTTATGGGACTTTCCTACTTGGCAGTACATCTACGTATTAGTCATCGCTATTACCATGGTGATGCGGTTT
TGGCAGTACATCAATGGGCGTGAATAGCGGTTTGACTCACGGGGATTTCCAAGTCTCCACCCCATTGACG
TCAATGGGAGTTTGTTTTGGCACCAAAATCAACGGGACTTTCCAAAATGTCGTAACAACTCCGCCCCATT
GACGCAAATGGGCGGTAGGCGTGTACGGTGGGAGGTCTATATAAGCAGAGCTCGTTTAGTGAACCGTCAG
ATCGCCTGGAGACGCCATCCACGCTGTTTTGACCTCCATAGAAGACACCGGGACCGATCCAGCCTCCGCG
GCCGGGAACGGTGCATTGGAACGCTGCAGGAATTGATCCGCGGCCGCACCGGTACCATGATGTCCAGATT
AGATAAAAGTAAAGTGATTAACAGCGCATTAGAGCTGCTTAATGAGGTCGGAATCGAAGGTTTAACAACC
CGTAAACTCGCCCAGAAGCTAGGTGTAGAGCAGCCTACATTGTATTGGCATGTAAAAAATAAGCGGGCTT
TGCTCGACGCCTTAGCCATTGAGATGTTAGATAGGCACCATACTCACTTTTGCCCTTTAGAAGGGGAAAG
CTGGCAAGATTTTTTACGTAATAACGCTAAAAGTTTTAGATGTGCTTTACTAAGTCATCGCGATGGAGCA
AAAGTACATTTAGGTACACGGCCTACAGAAAAACAGTATGAAACTCTCGAAAATCAATTAGCCTTTTTAT
GCCAACAAGGTTTTTCACTAGAGAATGCATTATATGCACTCAGCGCTGTGGGGCATTTTACTTTAGGTTG
CGTATTGGAAGATCAAGAGCATCAAGTCGCTAAAGAAGAAAGGGAAACACCTACTACTGATAGTATGCCG
CCATTATTACGACAAGCTATCGAATTATTTGATCACCAAGGTGCAGAGCCAGCCTTCTTATTCGGCCTTG
AATTGATCATATGCGGATTAGAAAAACAACTTAAATGTGAAAGTGGGTCCGCGGCTAGCGGCAGTGGAGA
GGGCAGAGGAAGTCTGCTAACATGCGGTGACGTCGAGGAGAATCCTGGCCCAGTGAGCAAGGGCGAGGAG
CTGTTCACCGGGGTGGTGCCCATCCTGGTCGAGCTGGACGGCGACGTAAACGGCCACAAGTTCAGCGTGT
CCGGCGAGGGCGAGGGCGATGCCACCTACGGCAAGCTGACCCTGAAGTTCATCTGCACCACCGGCAAGCT
GCCCGTGCCCTGGCCCACCCTCGTGACCACCCTGACCTACGGCGTGCAGTGCTTCAGCCGCTACCCCGAC
CACATGAAGCAGCACGACTTCTTCAAGTCCGCCATGCCCGAAGGCTACGTCCAGGAGCGCACCATCTTCT
TCAAGGACGACGGCAACTACAAGACCCGCGCCGAGGTGAAGTTCGAGGGCGACACCCTGGTGAACCGCAT
CGAGCTGAAGGGCATCGACTTCAAGGAGGACGGCAACATCCTGGGGCACAAGCTGGAGTACAACTACAAC
AGCCACAACGTCTATATCATGGCCGACAAGCAGAAGAACGGCATCAAGGTGAACTTCAAGATCCGCCACA
ACATCGAGGACGGCAGCGTGCAGCTCGCCGACCACTACCAGCAGAACACCCCCATCGGCGACGGCCCCGT
GCTGCTGCCCGACAACCACTACCTGAGCACCCAGTCCGCCCTGAGCAAAGACCCCAACGAGAAGCGCGAT
CACATGGTCCTGCTGGAGTTCGTGACCGCCGCCGGGATCACTCTCGGCATGGACGAGCTGTACAAGTCCG
GACTCAGATCTCGAGAGGAGGAGGAGGAGACAGACAGCAGGATGCCCCACCTCGACAGCCCCGGCAGCTC
CCAGCCGAGACGCTCCTTCCTCTCAAGGGTGATCAGGGCAGCGCTACCGTTGCAGCTGCTTCTGCTGCTG
CTGCTGCTCCTGGCCTGCCTGCTACCTGCCTCTGAAGATGACTACAGCTGCACCCAGGCCAACAACTTTG
CCCGATCCTTCTACCCCATGCTGCGGTACACCAACGGGCCACCTCCCACCTAGGAATTCGATATCAAGCT
TATCGATAATCAACCTCTGGATTACAAAATTTGTGAAAGATTGACTGGTATTCTTAACTATGTTGCTCCT
TTTACGCTATGTGGATACGCTGCTTTAATGCCTTTGTATCATGCTATTGCTTCCCGTATGGCTTTCATTT
TCTCCTCCTTGTATAAATCCTGGTTGCTGTCTCTTTATGAGGAGTTGTGGCCCGTTGTCAGGCAACGTGG
CGTGGTGTGCACTGTGTTTGCTGACGCAACCCCCACTGGTTGGGGCATTGCCACCACCTGTCAGCTCCTT
TCCGGGACTTTCGCTTTCCCCCTCCCTATTGCCACGGCGGAACTCATCGCCGCCTGCCTTGCCCGCTGCT
GGACAGGGGCTCGGCTGTTGGGCACTGACAATTCCGTGGTGTTGTCGGGGAAATCATCGTCCTTTCCTTG
GCTGCTCGCCTGTGTTGCCACCTGGATTCTGCGCGGGACGTCCTTCTGCTACGTCCCTTCGGCCCTCAAT
CCAGCGGACCTTCCTTCCCGCGGCCTGCTGCCGGCTCTGCGGCCTCTTCCGCGTCTTCGCCTTCGCCCTC
AGACGAGTCGGATCTCCCTTTGGGCCGCCTCCCCGCATCGATACCGAGCGCTAATAAAAGATCTTTATTT
TCATTAGATCTGTGTGTTGGTTTTTTGTGTCACGTGCGGACCGAGCGGCCGCAGGAACCCCTAGTGATGG
AGTTGGCCACTCCCTCTCTGCGCGCTCGCTCGCTCACTGAGGCCGGGCGACCAAAGGTCGCCCGACGCCC
GGGCTTTGCCCGGGCGGCCTCAGTGAGCGAGCGAGCGCGCAGCTGCCTGCAGGGGCGCCTGATGCGGTAT
TTTCTCCTTACGCATCTGTGCGGTATTTCACACCGCATA
[142 nt withheld, positions 3610-3751]
C
[141 nt withheld, positions 3753-3893]
CCTTTGACGTTGGAGTCCACGTTCTTT
[37 nt withheld, positions 3921-3957]
ACCCTATCTCGGGCTATTCTTTTGATTTATAAGGGATTTTGCCGATTTCGGCCTATTGGTTAAAAAATGA
GCTGATTTAACAAAAATTTAACGCGAATTTTAACAAAATATTAACGTTTACAATTTTATGGTGCACTCTC
AGTACAATCTGCTCTGATGCCGCATAGTTAAGCCAGCCCCGACACCCGCCAACACCCGCTGACGCGCCCT
GACGGGCTTGTCTGCTCCCGGCATCCGCTTACAGACAAGCTGTGACCGTCTCCGGGAGCTGCATGTGTCA
GAGGTTTTCACCGTCATCACCGAAACGCGCGAGACGAAAGGGCCTCGTGATACGCCTATTTTTATAGGTT
AATGTCATGATAATAATGGTTTCTTAGACGTCAGGTGGCACTTTTCGGGGAAATGTGCGCGGAACCCCTA
TTTGTTTATTTTTCTAAATACATTCAAATATGTATCCGCTCATGAGACAATAACCCTGATAAATGCTTCA
ATAATATTGAAAAAGGAAGAGTATGAGTATTCAACATTTCCGTGTCGCCCTTATTCCCTTTTTTGCGGCA
TTTTGCCTTCCTGTTTTTGCTCACCCAGAAACGCTGGTGAAAGTAAAAGATGCTGAAGATCAGTTGGGTG
CACGAGTGGGTTACATCGAACTGGATCTCAACAGCGGTAAGATCCTTGAGAGTTTTCGCCCCGAAGAACG
TTTTCCAATGATGAGCACTTTTAAAGTTCTGCTATGTGGCGCGGTATTATCCCGTATTGACGCCGGGCAA
GAGCAACTCGGTCGCCGCATACACTATTCTCAGAATGACTTGGTTGAGTACTCACCAGTCACAGAAAAGC
ATCTTACGGATGGCATGACAGTAAGAGAATTATGCAGTGCTGCCATAACCATGAGTGATAACACTGCGGC
CAACTTACTTCTGACAACGATCGGAGGACCGAAGGAGCTAACCGCTTTTTTGCACAACATGGGGGATCAT
GTAACTCGCCTTGATCGTTGGGAACCGGAGCTGAATGAAGCCATACCAAACGACGAGCGTGACACCACGA
TGCCTGTAGCAATGGCAACAACGTTGCGCAAACTATTAACTGGCGAACTACTTACTCTAGCTTCCCGGCA
ACAATTAATAGACTGGATGGAGGCGGATAAAGTTGCAGGACCACTTCTGCGCTCGGCCCTTCCGGCTGGC
TGGTTTATTGCTGATAAATCTGGAGCCGGTGAGCGTGGGTCTCGCGGTATCATTGCAGCACTGGGGCCAG
ATGGTAAGCCCTCCCGTATCGTAGTTATCTACACGACGGGGAGTCAGGCAACTATGGATGAACGAAATAG
ACAGATCGCTGAGATAGGTGCCTCACTGATTAAGCATTGGTAACTGTCAGACCAAGTTTACTCATATATA
CTTTAGATTGATTTAAAACTTCATTTTTAATTTAAAAGGATCTAGGTGAAGATCCTTTTTGATAATCTCA
TGACCAAAATCCCTTAACGTGAGTTTTCGTTCCACTGAGCGTCAGACCCCGTAGAAAAGATCAAAGGATC
TTCTTGAGATCCTTTTTTTCTGCGCGTAATCTGCTGCTTGCAAACAAAAAAACCACCGCTACCAGCGGTG
GTTTGTTTGCCGGATCAAGAGCTACCAACTCTTTTTCCGAAGGTAACTGGCTTCAGCAGAGCGCAGATAC
CAAATACTGTCCTTCTAGTGTAGCCGTAGTTAGGCCACCACTTCAAGAACTCTGTAGCACCGCCTACATA
CCTCGCTCTGCTAATCCTGTTACCAGTGGCTGCTGCCAGTGGCGATAAGTCGTGTCTTACCGGGTTGGAC
TCAAGACGATAGTTACCGGATAAGGCGCAGCGGTCGGGCTGAACGGGGGGTTCGTGCACACAGCCCAGCT
TGGAGCGAACGACCTACACCGAACTGAGATACCTACAGCGTGAGCTATGAGAAAGCGCCACGCTTCCCGA
AGGGAGAAAGGCGGACAGGTATCCGGTAAGCGGCAGGGTCGGAACAGGAGAGCGCACGAGGGAGCTTCCA
GGGGGAAACGCCTGGTATCTTTATAGTCCTGTCGGGTTTCGCCACCTCTGACTTGAGCGTCGATTTTTGT
GATGCTCGTCAGGGGGGCGGAGCCTATGGAAAAACGCCAGCAACGCGGCCTTTTTACGGTTCCTGGCCTT
TTGCTGGCCTTTTGCTCACATGT
Features (pLannotate 1.2.2; 20 found; start..end, strand, type, name):
      1..141     -  repeat_region  AAV2 ITR: inverted terminal repeat of adeno-associated virus serotype 2 inverted
    157..251     +  promoter       H1-2O2 promoter: doxycycline-inducible variant of the human H1 RNA promoter (Henriksen et al., 2007)
    276..351     +  misc_RNA       gRNA scaffold: guide RNA scaffold for the Streptococcus pyogenes CRISPR/Cas9 system
    385..688     +  enhancer       CMV enhancer: human cytomegalovirus immediate early enhancer
    761..778     -  promoter       CMV promoter (fragment): human cytomegalovirus (CMV) immediate early promoter
    841..892     +  promoter       CMVd2 promoter: truncated human cytomegalovirus (CMV) immediate early promoter that yields moderately reduced expression relative to the full-length promoter
   1040..1660    +  CDS            tetR: TETR2_ECOLX - Experimental evidence at protein level: Swiss-Prot protein existence level 1. TetR is the repressor of the tetracycline resistance element; its N-terminal region forms a helix-turn-helix structure and binds DNA. Binding of tetracycline to TetR reduces the repressor affinity for the tetracycline resistance gene (tetA) promoter operator sites. From Escherichia coli.
   1733..2446    +  CDS            EGFP: EGFP is a basic (constitutively fluorescent) green fluorescent protein published in 1996, derived from Aequorea victoria. It is reported to be a rapidly-maturing weak dimer with moderate acid sensitivity.
   2438..2710    +  CDS            SYNE3 (fragment): SYNE3_HUMAN - Also known as C14orf139 From Homo sapiens (Human).
   2712..2738    +  misc_feature   MCS (fragment): pBluescript multiple cloning site
   2738..3326    +  misc_feature   WPRE: woodchuck hepatitis virus posttranscriptional regulatory element
   3343..3390    +  polyA_signal   poly(A) signal: synthetic polyadenylation signal
   3413..3553    +  repeat_region  AAV2 ITR: inverted terminal repeat of adeno-associated virus serotype 2 inverted
   3558..3609    -  misc_feature   bom (fragment): basis of mobility region from pBR322
   3628..4008    +  rep_origin     M13 ori (sequence partly withheld): M13 bacteriophage origin of replication; arrow indicates direction of (+) strand synthesis
   4084..4133    -  misc_feature   bom (fragment): basis of mobility region from pBR322
   4235..4270    -  CDS            rop (fragment): Rop protein, which maintains plasmids at low copy number; rop
   4365..4469    +  promoter       AmpR promoter: bla
   4470..5330    +  CDS            AmpR: β-lactamase; bla; confers resistance to ampicillin, carbenicillin, and related antibiotics
   5501..6089    +  rep_origin     ori: high-copy-number ColE1/pMB1/pBR322/pUC origin of replication
