[The description below was written by a language model from this plasmid's Addgene catalogue record and pLannotate feature annotations shown in this document.]
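Description:
pJEP15-AAV-H1/TO-sgRNA(Tet2)-CMV-TetR-P2A-eGFP-KASH-pA is a 6,150 nt AAV transfer plasmid for doxycycline-inducible CRISPR guide RNA expression in mammalian cells. It is propagated in E. coli through a high-copy ColE1/pUC-type origin with ampicillin selection (AmpR under its own bla promoter). The backbone also carries an M13 phage origin and small remnants of the pBR322 bom and rop regions. Two AAV2 inverted terminal repeats flank a payload of roughly 3.5 kb, allowing it to be packaged into recombinant AAV when replication and capsid functions are supplied in trans.

Between the ITRs sit two expression units. The first is a minimal human H1 Pol III promoter modified with tet operator sites (H1/TO, annotated as H1-2O2). It drives a guide directed against exon 3 of the mouse Tet2 gene, fused to the Streptococcus pyogenes Cas9 gRNA scaffold. The second uses CMV enhancer/promoter elements to express the Tet repressor (TetR), linked by a P2A self-cleaving peptide to EGFP fused to a KASH domain, which the feature table annotates as a SYNE3 fragment. A WPRE and a short synthetic polyadenylation signal follow, supporting transcript stability and termination. KASH domains anchor proteins at the nuclear envelope, so the green fluorescence marks the nuclei of transduced cells.

The two units form a self-contained switch. TetR binds the operators in the H1/TO promoter and blocks sgRNA transcription, and doxycycline releases the repressor so that the guide is made. The construct does not encode Cas9, so SpCas9 must be supplied separately. The system was developed for inducible genome editing in vitro and in vivo.
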