Addgene plasmid #82701: pJEP15-AAV-H1/TO-sgRNA(Tet2)-CMV-TetR-P2A-eGFP-KASH-pA
Purpose: AAV backbone with a minimal H1/TO promoter driving expression of a sgRNA that targets exon 3 of the mouse Tet2 locus. TracrRNA compatible with SpCas9. gRNA transcription is doxycycline dependent.
Depositing lab: Jonathan Ploski. Depositing organization: University of Texas at Dallas. Publication: The Development of a Viral Mediated CRISPR/Cas9 System with Doxycycline Dependent gRNA Expression for Inducible In vitro and In vivo Genome Editing. de Solis CA, Ho A, Holehonnur R, Ploski JE. Front Mol Neurosci. 2016 Aug 18;9:70. doi: 10.3389/fnmol.2016.00070. eCollection 2016. PubMed 27587996.
Backbone
  Vector backbone: AAV
  Vector type: Mammalian Expression, AAV, CRISPR
Growth in bacteria
  Bacterial resistance: Ampicillin, 100 μg/mL
  Growth temperature: 37°C
  Growth strain: NEB Stable
  Copy number: Unknown
Gene/Insert
  Gene/Insert name: H1/TO gRNA Expression Cassette Containing Tet2 gRNA
  gRNA/shRNA sequence: Tet2 (mus musculus)
  Tag / fusion protein: CMV promoter driving expression of TetR-P2A-GFP-KASH fusion protein.
Terms and licenses: Academic/Nonprofit Terms; Industry Terms: Not Available to Industry
How to cite: pJEP15-AAV-H1/TO-sgRNA(Tet2)-CMV-TetR-P2A-eGFP-KASH-pA was a gift from Jonathan Ploski (Addgene plasmid # 82701 ; http://n2t.net/addgene:82701 ; RRID:Addgene_82701)
