>Addgene plasmid #82701 | pJEP15-AAV-H1/TO-sgRNA(Tet2)-CMV-TetR-P2A-eGFP-KASH-pA | addgene partial sequence | sequence record 163795 | CAGenhancer-F 5'-GGGCGTACTTGGCATATGAT-3'
GCCAAGTGGGCAGTTTACCGTAAATACTCCACCCATTGACGTCAATGGAAAGTCCCTATTGGCGTTACTA
TGGGAACATACGTCATTATTGACGTCAATGGGCGGGGGTCGTTGGGCGGTCAGCCAGGCGGGCCATTTAC
CGTAAGTTATGTAACGGACTCTAGAACTAGTCCATGGACCGGTAAAAAAGCACCGACTCGGTGCCACTTT
TTCAAGTTGATAACGGACTAGCCTTATTTTAACTTGCTATTTCTAGCTCTAAAACGGATATCTGTTGGCA
CTTTCGGTGTCTCTATCACTGATAGGGAACTTATAAGTCTCTATCACTGATAGGGATTTCACGTTTATGG
TGATTTCCCAGAACACATAGCGACATGCAAATATTACGCGTGCGGCCGCAGGAACCCCTAGTGATGGAGT
TGGCCACTCCCTCTCTGCGCGCTCG
