>Addgene plasmid #82701 | pJEP15-AAV-H1/TO-sgRNA(Tet2)-CMV-TetR-P2A-eGFP-KASH-pA | addgene partial sequence | sequence record 163797 | TetR-F1 5'-TTGATCACCAAGGTGCAGAG-3'
GGCCTTGAATTGATCATATGCGGATTAGAAAAACAACTTAAATGTGAAAGTGGGTCCGCGGCTAGCGGCA
GTGGAGAGGGCAGAGGAAGTCTGCTAACATGCGGTGACGTCGAGGAGAATCCTGGCCCAGTGAGCAAGGG
CGAGGAGCTGTTCACCGGGGTGGTACCCATCCTGGTCGAGCTGGACGGCGACGTAAACGGCCACAAGTTC
AGCGTGTCCGGCGAGGGCGAGGGCGATGCCACCTACGGCAAGCTGACCCTGAAGTTCATCTGCACCACCG
GCAAGCTGCCCGTGCCCTGGCCCACCCTCGTGACCACCCTGACCTACGGCGTGCAGTGCTTCAGCCGCTA
CCCCGACCACATGAAGCAGCACGACTTCTTCAAGTCCGCCATGCCCGAAGGCTACGTCCAGGAGCGCACC
ATCTTCTTCAAGGACGACGGCAACTACAAGACCCGCGCCGAGGTGAAGTTCGAGGGCGACACCCTGGTGA
ACCGCATCGAGCTGAAGGGCATCGACTTCAAGGAGGACGGCAACATCCTGGGGCACAAGCTGGAGTACAA
CTACAACAGCCACAACGTCTATATCATGGCCGACAAGCAGAAGAACGGCATCAAGGTGAACTTCAAGATC
CGCCACAACATCGAGGACGGCAGCGTGCAGCTCGCCGACCACTACCAGCAGAACACCCCCATCGGCGACG
GCCCCGTGCTGCTGCCCGACAACCACTACCTGAGCACCCAGTCCGCCCTGAGCAAAGACCCCAACGAGAA
GCGCGATCACATGGTCCTGCTGGAGTTCGTGACCGCCGCCGGGATCACTCTCGGCATGGACGAGCTGTAC
AAGTCCGGACTCAGATCTCGAGAGGAGGAGGAGGAGACAGACAGCAGGATGCCCCACCTCGACAGCCCCG
GCAGCTCCCAGCCGAGACGCTCCTTCCTCTCAAGGGTGATCAGGGCAGCGCTACCGTTGCAGCTGCTTCT
GCTGCTGCTGCTGCTCCTGGCCTGCCTGCTACCTGCCTCTGAAGATGACTACAGCTGCACCCAGGCCAAC
AACTTTGCCCGATCCTTCTACCCCATG
